>Addgene plasmid #227487 | pk335-CARGO-6mer-35kb-DSF-1-6 | addgene full sequence | sequence record 452265 | Addgene NGS Result
TTGAGATCCTTTTTTTCTGCGCGTAATCTGCTGCTTGCAAACAAAAAAACCACCGCTACCAGCGGTGGTT
TGTTTGCCGGATCAAGAGCTACCAACTCTTTTTCCGAAGGTAACTGGCTTCAGCAGAGCGCAGATACCAA
ATACTGTTCTTCTAGTGTAGCCGTAGTTAGGCCACCACTTCAAGAACTCTGTAGCACCGCCTACATACCT
CGCTCTGCTAATCCTGTTACCAGTGGCTGCTGCCAGTGGCGATAAGTCGTGTCTTACCGGGTTGGACTCA
AGACGATAGTTACCGGATAAGGCGCAGCGGTCGGGCTGAACGGGGGGTTCGTGCACACAGCCCAGCTTGG
AGCGAACGACCTACACCGAACTGAGATACCTACAGCGTGAGCTATGAGAAAGCGCCACGCTTCCCGAAGG
GAGAAAGGCGGACAGGTATCCGGTAAGCGGCAGGGTCGGAACAGGAGAGCGCACGAGGGAGCTTCCAGGG
GGAAACGCCTGGTATCTTTATAGTCCTGTCGGGTTTCGCCACCTCTGACTTGAGCGTCGATTTTTGTGAT
GCTCGTCAGGGGGGCGGAGCCTATGGAAAAACGCCAGCAACGCGGCCTTTTTACGGTTCCTGGCCTTTTG
CTGGCCTTTTGCTCACATGTGTTTAAGAGCTATGCTGGAAACAGCATAGCAAGTTTAAATAAGGCTAGTC
CGTTATCAACTTGAAAAAGTGGCACCGAGTCGGTGCTTTTTTTCTCGAGTACTAGGATCCATTAGGCTTT
CCCATGATTCCTTCATATTTGCATATACGATACAAGGCTGTTAGAGAGATAATTGGAATTAATTTGACTG
TAAACACAAAGATATTAGTACAAAATACGTGACGTAGAAAGTAATAATTTCTTGGGTAGTTTGCAGTTTT
AAAATTATGTTTTAAAATGGACTATCATATGCTTACCGTAACTTGAAAGTATTTCGATTTCTTGGCTTTA
TATATCTTGTGGAAAGGACGAAACACCGAAAGTCTAGACATCTTGTTGGTTTAAGAGCTATGCTGGAAAC
AGCATAGCAAGTTTAAATAAGGCTAGTCCGTTATCAACTTGAAAAAGTGGCACCGAGTCGGTGCTTTTTT
TCTCGAGTACTAGGATCCATTAGGCTTTCCCATGATTCCTTCATATTTGCATATACGATACAAGGCTGTT
AGAGAGATAATTGGAATTAATTTGACTGTAAACACAAAGATATTAGTACAAAATACGTGACGTAGAAAGT
AATAATTTCTTGGGTAGTTTGCAGTTTTAAAATTATGTTTTAAAATGGACTATCATATGCTTACCGTAAC
TTGAAAGTATTTCGATTTCTTGGCTTTATATATCTTGTGGAAAGGACGAAACACCGAACTCTCTAGAAGT
TTGAGCGTTTAAGAGCTATGCTGGAAACAGCATAGCAAGTTTAAATAAGGCTAGTCCGTTATCAACTTGA
AAAAGTGGCACCGAGTCGGTGCTTTTTTTCTCGAGTACTAGGATCCATTAGGCTTTCCCATGATTCCTTC
ATATTTGCATATACGATACAAGGCTGTTAGAGAGATAATTGGAATTAATTTGACTGTAAACACAAAGATA
TTAGTACAAAATACGTGACGTAGAAAGTAATAATTTCTTGGGTAGTTTGCAGTTTTAAAATTATGTTTTA
AAATGGACTATCATATGCTTACCGTAACTTGAAAGTATTTCGATTTCTTGGCTTTATATATCTTGTGGAA
AGGACGAAACACCGTGGCTTGGAGGATAACTAATGTTTAAGAGCTATGCTGGAAACAGCATAGCAAGTTT
AAATAAGGCTAGTCCGTTATCAACTTGAAAAAGTGGCACCGAGTCGGTGCTTTTTTTCTCGAGTACTAGG
ATCCATTAGGCTTTCCCATGATTCCTTCATATTTGCATATACGATACAAGGCTGTTAGAGAGATAATTGG
AATTAATTTGACTGTAAACACAAAGATATTAGTACAAAATACGTGACGTAGAAAGTAATAATTTCTTGGG
TAGTTTGCAGTTTTAAAATTATGTTTTAAAATGGACTATCATATGCTTACCGTAACTTGAAAGTATTTCG
ATTTCTTGGCTTTATATATCTTGTGGAAAGGACGAAACACCGATGGAAAGGTCAGTGTGACAGTTTAAGA
GCTATGCTGGAAACAGCATAGCAAGTTTAAATAAGGCTAGTCCGTTATCAACTTGAAAAAGTGGCACCGA
GTCGGTGCTTTTTTTCTCGAGTACTAGGATCCATTAGGCTTTCCCATGATTCCTTCATATTTGCATATAC
GATACAAGGCTGTTAGAGAGATAATTGGAATTAATTTGACTGTAAACACAAAGATATTAGTACAAAATAC
GTGACGTAGAAAGTAATAATTTCTTGGGTAGTTTGCAGTTTTAAAATTATGTTTTAAAATGGACTATCAT
ATGCTTACCGTAACTTGAAAGTATTTCGATTTCTTGGCTTTATATATCTTGTGGAAAGGACGAAACACCG
TCACGTGGTGCATACGACTGGTTTAAGAGCTATGCTGGAAACAGCATAGCAAGTTTAAATAAGGCTAGTC
CGTTATCAACTTGAAAAAGTGGCACCGAGTCGGTGCTTTTTTTCTCGAGTACTAGGATCCATTAGGCTTT
CCCATGATTCCTTCATATTTGCATATACGATACAAGGCTGTTAGAGAGATAATTGGAATTAATTTGACTG
TAAACACAAAGATATTAGTACAAAATACGTGACGTAGAAAGTAATAATTTCTTGGGTAGTTTGCAGTTTT
AAAATTATGTTTTAAAATGGACTATCATATGCTTACCGTAACTTGAAAGTATTTCGATTTCTTGGCTTTA
TATATCTTGTGGAAAGGACGAAACACCGCTGCAGATACCTGCAGAGTTGTTTAAGAGCTATGCTGGAAAC
AGCATAGCAAGTTTAAATAAGGCTAGTCCGTTATCAACTTGAAAAAGTGGCACCGAGTCGGTGCTTTTTT
TCTCGAGTACTAGGATCCATTAGGCTTTCCCATGATTCCTTCATATTTGCATATACGATACAAGGCTGTT
AGAGAGATAATTGGAATTAATTTGACTGTAAACACAAAGATATTAGTACAAAATACGTGACGTAGAAAGT
AATAATTTCTTGGGTAGTTTGCAGTTTTAAAATTATGTTTTAAAATGGACTATCATATGCTTACCGTAAC
TTGAAAGTATTTCGATTTCTTGGCTTTATATATCTTGTGGAAAGGACGAAACACCGTTTTTTTTCTAGAG
GTACCCGTTACATAACTTACGGTAAATGGCCCGCCTGGCTGACCGCCCAACGACCCCCGCCCATTGACGT
CAATAGTAACGCCAATAGGGACTTTCCATTGACGTCAATGGGTGGAGTATTTACGGTAAACTGCCCACTT
GGCAGTACATCAAGTGTATCATATGCCAAGTACGCCCCCTATTGACGTCAATGACGGTAAATGGCCCGCC
TGGCATTGTGCCCAGTACATGACCTTATGGGACTTTCCTACTTGGCAGTACATCTACGTATTAGTCATCG
CTATTACCATGGTCGAGGTGAGCCCCACGTTCTGCTTCACTCTCCCCATCTCCCCCCCCTCCCCACCCCC
AATTTTGTATTTATTTATTTTTTAATTATTTTGTGCAGCGATGGGGGCGGGGGGGGGGGGGGGGGGCGCG
CGCSAGGGGGGGGGGGGGGGGGSGAGGGGSGGGGSGGGGSGAGGSGGAGAGGTGCGGCGGCAGCCAATCA
GAGCGGCGCGCTCCGAAAGTTTCCTTTTATGGCGAGGCGGCGGCGGCGGCGGCCCTATAAAAAGCGAAGC
GCGCGGCGGGCGGGAGTCGCTGCGCGCTGCCTTCGCCCCGTGCCCCGCTCCGCCGCCGCCTCGCGCCGCC
CGCCCCGGCTCTGACTGACCGCGTTACTCCCACAGGTGAGCGGGCGGGACGGCCCTTCTCCTCCGGGCTG
TAATTAGCTGAGCAAGAGGTAAGGGTTTAAGGGATGGTTGGTTGGTGGGGTATTAATGTTTAATTACCTG
GAGCACCTGCCTGAAATCACTTTTTTTCAGGTTGGACCGGTGCCACCATGAGCGAGCTGATTAAGGAGAA
CATGCACATGAAGCTGTACATGGAGGGCACCGTGGACAACCATCACTTCAAGTGCACATCCGAGGGCGAA
GGCAAGCCCTACGAGGGCACCCAGACCATGAGAATCAAGGTGGTCGAGGGCGGCCCTCTCCCCTTCGCCT
TCGACATCCTGGCTACTAGCTTCCTCTACGGCAGCAAGACCTTCATCAACCACACCCAGGGCATCCCCGA
CTTCTTCAAGCAGTCCTTCCCTGAGGGCTTCACATGGGAGAGAGTCACCACATACGATGACGGGGGCGTG
CTGACCGCTACCCAGGACACCAGCCTCCAGGACGGCTGCCTCATCTACAACGTCAAGATCAGAGGGGTGA
ACTTCACATCCAACGGCCCTGTGATGCAGAAGAAAACACTCGGCTGGGAGGCCTTCACCGAGACGCTGTA
CCCCGCTGACGGCGGCCTGGAAGGCAGAAACGACATGGCCCTGAAGCTCGTGGGCGGGAGCCATCTGATC
GCAAACATCAAGACCACATATAGATCCAAGAAACCCGCTAAGAACCTCAAGATGCCTGGCGTCTACTATG
TGGACTACAGACTGGAAAGAATCAAGGAGGCCAACAACGAAACCTACGTCGAGCAGCACGAGGTGGCAGT
GGCCAGATACTGCGACCTCCCTAGCAAACTGGGGCACAAGCTTAATTAAGAATTCCTAGAGCTCGCTGAT
CAGCCTCGACTGTGCCTTCTAGTTGCCAGCCATCTGTTGTTTGCCCCTCCCCCGTGCCTTCCTTGACCCT
GGAAGGTGCCACTCCCACTGTCCTTTCCTAATAAAATGAGGAAATTGCATCGCATTGTCTGAGTAGGTGT
CATTCTATTCTGGGGGGTGGGGTGGGGCAGGACAGCAAGGGGGAGGATTGGGAAGAGAATAGCAGGCATG
CTGGGGAGCTCTCGAAGCCGCGGTGCGGGTGCCAGGGCGTGCCCTTGGGCTCCCCGGGCGCGTACTCCAC
CTCACCCATCGCAGGAACCCCTAGTGATGGAGTTGGCCACTCCCTCTCTGCGCGCTCGCTCGCTCACTGA
GGCCGGGCGACCAAAGGTCGCCCGACGCCCGGGCTTTGCCCGGGCGGCCTCAGTGAGCGAGCGAGCGCGC
AGCTGCCTGCAGGGGCGCCTGATGCGGTATTTTCTCCTTACGCATCTGTGCGGTATTTCACACCGCATA
[95 nt withheld, positions 5320-5414]
T
[46 nt withheld, positions 5416-5461]
C
[141 nt withheld, positions 5463-5603]
CCTTTGACGTTGGAGTCCACGTTCTTT
[37 nt withheld, positions 5631-5667]
ACTCTATCTCGGGCTATTCTTTTGATTTATAAGGGATTTTGCCGATTTCGGTCTATTGGTTAAAAAATGA
GCTGATTTAACAAAAATTTAACGCGAATTTTAACAAAATATTAACGTTTACAATTTTATGGTGCACTCTC
AGTACAATCTGCTCTGATGCCGCATAGTGCTTTTCCCAAGGCAGTCTGGAGCATGCGCTTTAGCAGCCCC
GCTGGGCACTTGGCGCTACACAAGTGGCCTCTGGCCTCGCACACATTCCACATCCACCGGTAGGCGCCAA
CCGGCTCCGTTCTTTGGTGGCCCCTTCGCGCCACCTTCTACTCCTCCCCTAGTCAGGAAGTTCCCCCCCG
CCCCGCAGCTCGCGTCGTGCAGGACGTGACAAATGGAAGTAGCACGTCTCACTAGTCTCGTGCAGATGGA
CAGCACCGCTGAGCAATGGAAGCGGGTAGGCCTTTGGGGCAGCGGCCAATAGCAGCTTTGCTCCTTCGCT
TTCTGGGCTCAGAGGCTGGGAAGGGGTGGGTCCGGGGGCGGGCTCAGGGGCGGGCTCAGGGGCGGGGCGG
GCGCCCGAAGGTCCTCCGGAGGCCCGGCATTCTGCACGCTTCAAAAGCGCACGTCTGCCGCGCTGTTCTC
CTCTTCCTCATCTCCGGGCCTTTCGACCGATCATCAAGCTGCACGTGTTGACAATTAATCATCGGCATAG
TATATCGGCATAGTATAATACGACTCACTATAGGAGGGCCACCATGGGATCGGCCATTGAACAAGATGGA
TTGCACGCAGGTTCTCCGGCCGCTTGGGTGGAGAGGCTATTCGGCTATGACTGGGCACAACAGACAATCG
GCTGCTCTGATGCCGCCGTGTTCCGGCTGTCAGCGCAGGGGCGCCCGGTTCTTTTTGTCAAGACCGACCT
GTCCGGTGCCCTGAATGAACTGCAGGACGAGGCAGCGCGGCTATCGTGGCTGGCCACGACGGGCGTTCCT
TGCGCAGCTGTGCTCGACGTTGTCACTGAAGCGGGAAGGGACTGGCTGCTATTGGGCGAAGTGCCGGGGC
AGGATCTCCTGTCATCTCACCTTGCTCCTGCCGAGAAAGTATCCATCATGGCTGATGCAATGCGGCGGCT
GCATACGCTTGATCCGGCTACCTGCCCATTCGACCACCAAGCGAAACATCGCATCGAGCGAGCACGTACT
CGGATGGAAGCCGGTCTTGTCGATCAGGATGATCTGGACGAAGAGCATCAGGGGCTCGCGCCAGCCGAAC
TGTTCGCCAGGCTCAAGGCGCGCATGCCCGACGGCGAGGATCTCGTCGTGACCCATGGCGATGCCTGCTT
GCCGAATATCATGGTGGAAAATGGCCGCTTTTCTGGATTCATCGACTGTGGCCGGCTGGGTGTGGCGGAC
CGCTATCAGGACATAGCGTTGGCTACCCGTGATATTGCTGAAGAGCTTGGCGGCGAATGGGCTGACCGCT
TCCTCGTGCTTTACGGTATCGCCGCTCCCGATTCGCAGCGCATCGCCTTCTATCGCCTTCTTGACGAGTT
CTTCTGATCGAGAAATTGATGATCTATTAAACAATAAAGACGTCCACATGGAAGTGCAAACTATTAACTG
GCGAACTACTTACTCTAGCTTCCCGGCAACAATTAATAGACTGGATGGAGGCGGATAAAGTTGCAGGACC
ACTTCTGCGCTCGGCCCTTCCGGCTGGCTGGTTTATTGCTGATAAATCTGGAGCCGGTGAGCGTGGAAGC
CGCGGTATCATTGCAGCACTGGGGCCAGATGGTAAGCCCTCCCGTATCGTAGTTATCTACACGACGGGGA
GTCAGGCAACTATGGATGAACGAAATAGACAGATCGCTGAGATAGGTGCCTCACTGATTAAGCATTGGTA
ACTGTCAGACCAAGTTTACTCATATATACTTTAGATTGATTTAAAACTTCATTTTTAATTTAAAAGGATC
TAGGTGAAGATCCTTTTTGATAATCTCATGACCAAAATCCCTTAACGTGAGTTTTCGTTCCACTGAGCGT
CAGACCCCGTAGAAAAGATCAAAGGATCTTC
Features (pLannotate 1.2.2; 30 found; start..end, strand, type, name):
      1..589     +  rep_origin     ori: high-copy-number ColE1/pMB1/pBR322/pUC origin of replication
    669..736     +  misc_RNA       tracrRNA (fragment): trans-activating CRISPR RNA for the Streptococcus pyogenes CRISPR/Cas9 system
    768..999     +  promoter       U6 promoter: RNA polymerase III promoter for human U6 snRNA
   1047..1114    +  misc_RNA       tracrRNA (fragment): trans-activating CRISPR RNA for the Streptococcus pyogenes CRISPR/Cas9 system
   1146..1377    +  promoter       U6 promoter: RNA polymerase III promoter for human U6 snRNA
   1425..1492    +  misc_RNA       tracrRNA (fragment): trans-activating CRISPR RNA for the Streptococcus pyogenes CRISPR/Cas9 system
   1524..1755    +  promoter       U6 promoter: RNA polymerase III promoter for human U6 snRNA
   1803..1870    +  misc_RNA       tracrRNA (fragment): trans-activating CRISPR RNA for the Streptococcus pyogenes CRISPR/Cas9 system
   1902..2133    +  promoter       U6 promoter: RNA polymerase III promoter for human U6 snRNA
   2181..2248    +  misc_RNA       tracrRNA (fragment): trans-activating CRISPR RNA for the Streptococcus pyogenes CRISPR/Cas9 system
   2280..2511    +  promoter       U6 promoter: RNA polymerase III promoter for human U6 snRNA
   2559..2626    +  misc_RNA       tracrRNA (fragment): trans-activating CRISPR RNA for the Streptococcus pyogenes CRISPR/Cas9 system
   2658..2889    +  promoter       U6 promoter: RNA polymerase III promoter for human U6 snRNA
   2937..3004    +  misc_RNA       tracrRNA (fragment): trans-activating CRISPR RNA for the Streptococcus pyogenes CRISPR/Cas9 system
   3036..3267    +  promoter       U6 promoter: RNA polymerase III promoter for human U6 snRNA
   3296..3581    +  enhancer       CMV enhancer: human cytomegalovirus immediate early enhancer; contains an 18-bp deletion relative to the standard CMV enhancer
   3583..3862    +  promoter       chicken β-actin promoter: No description available
   3863..4090    +  intron         hybrid intron: hybrid between chicken β-actin (CBA) and minute virus of mice (MMV) introns (Gray et al., 2011)
   4108..4809    +  CDS            TagBFP: monomeric blue fluorescent protein mammalian codon-optimized
   4840..4951    +  polyA_signal   bGH poly(A) signal: bovine growth hormone polyadenylation signal
   5051..5120    +  protein_bind   attB: attB site for the φC31 integrase (Groth et al., 2000) phage φC31 integrase
   5123..5263    +  repeat_region  AAV2 ITR: inverted terminal repeat of adeno-associated virus serotype 2 inverted
   5268..5319    -  misc_feature   bom (fragment): basis of mobility region from pBR322
   5338..5793    +  rep_origin     f1 ori (sequence partly withheld): f1 bacteriophage origin of replication; arrow indicates direction of (+) strand synthesis
   5794..5835    -  misc_feature   bom (fragment): basis of mobility region from pBR322
   5836..6322    +  promoter       PGK promoter: mouse phosphoglycerate kinase 1 promoter
   6344..6391    +  promoter       EM7 promoter: synthetic bacterial promoter&nbsp
   6411..7214    +  CDS            NeoR/KanR: aminoglycoside phosphotransferase from Tn5; aph(3')-II (or nptII); confers resistance to neomycin, kanamycin, and G418 (Geneticin®)
   7218..7254    +  polyA_signal   PGK poly(A) signal (fragment): mouse phosphoglycerate kinase 1 polyadenylation signal
   7263..7557    +  CDS            bla(M) (fragment): β-lactamase lacking the signal sequence; bla(M); allows cytosolic expression of β-lactamase
