[The description below was written by a language model from this plasmid's Addgene catalogue record and pLannotate feature annotations shown in this document.]
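Description:
pk335-CARGO-6mer-35kb-DSF-1-6 is a 7.7 kb CRISPR guide-array plasmid built on the pk335-BFP backbone. It carries a CARGO array of six single-guide RNAs that direct Streptococcus pyogenes Cas9 or dCas9 to the mouse Prdm8-Fgf5 locus, at a site about 35 kb downstream of Fgf5. No Cas9 coding sequence is annotated, so the nuclease or dCas9 fusion must be supplied separately. The feature table shows tandem repeats alternating between an S. pyogenes guide scaffold (annotated as tracrRNA fragments) and a human U6 RNA polymerase III promoter. Short unannotated gaps after each promoter presumably hold the spacers. Seven copies of each element are detected, whereas the record describes six guides; the extra copies probably reflect flanking backbone elements at the ends of the array, but the record does not explain this. Giving each guide its own U6 promoter lets one plasmid tile several dCas9 molecules across a small genomic interval.

Downstream of the array, a CMV enhancer, chicken β-actin promoter and hybrid intron drive TagBFP with a bGH polyadenylation signal, marking transfected cells with blue fluorescence. A dual PGK/EM7 promoter drives the Tn5 NeoR/KanR gene, which confers G418 resistance in mammalian cells and kanamycin resistance in bacteria. The plasmid replicates at high copy from a ColE1/pUC origin and also carries an f1 origin. A recombination-deficient growth strain is recorded, consistent with the highly repetitive array. Other annotated features are a φC31 attB site, which could support integrase-mediated genomic insertion, a single AAV2 ITR, and bom and β-lactamase fragments that appear to be backbone remnants. The associated publication studies how long-range transcriptional regulation scales with genomic distance.
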