Addgene plasmid #227487: pk335-CARGO-6mer-35kb-DSF-1-6
Purpose: 6-mer gRNA array targeting Sp dCas9/Cas9 to the Prdm8-Fgf5 locus
Depositing lab: Joanna Wysocka. Depositing organization: Stanford University. Publication: Long-range regulation of transcription scales with genomic distance in a gene-specific manner. Jensen CL, Chen LF, Swigut T, Crocker OJ, Yao D, Bassik MC, Ferrell JE Jr, Boettiger AN, Wysocka J. Mol Cell. 2025 Jan 16;85(2):347-361.e7. doi: 10.1016/j.molcel.2024.10.021. Epub 2024 Dec 2. PubMed 39626660.
Backbone
  Vector backbone: pk335-BFP
  Vector type: CRISPR
  Selectable markers: Neomycin (select with G418) ; TagBFP
Growth in bacteria
  Bacterial resistance: Kanamycin, 50 μg/mL
  Growth temperature: 37°C
  Growth strain: NEB Stable
  Copy number: High Copy
Gene/Insert
  Gene/Insert name: CARGO to 35kb Downstream Fgf5 (alt name: CARGOE1E2)
  gRNA/shRNA sequence: AAAGTCTAGACATCTTGTTG, AACTCTCTAGAAGTTTGAGC, TGGCTTGGAGGATAACTAAT, ATGGAAAGGTCAGTGTGACA, TCACGTGGTGCATACGACTG, CTGCAGATACCTGCAGAGTT
  Species: M. musculus (mouse), Synthetic
  Cloning method: Other
Terms and licenses: Academic/Nonprofit Terms; Industry Terms: Not Available to Industry
How to cite: pk335-CARGO-6mer-35kb-DSF-1-6 was a gift from Joanna Wysocka (Addgene plasmid # 227487 ; http://n2t.net/addgene:227487 ; RRID:Addgene_227487)
